>Addgene plasmid #211058 | pNLF1-N_CDC20:1-499 | addgene full sequence | sequence record 425993 | Addgene NGS Result
TCAATATTGGCCATTAGCCATATTATTCATTGGTTATATAGCATAAATCAATATTGGCTATTGGCCATTG
CATACGTTGTATCTATATCATAATATGTACATTTATATTGGCTCATGTCCAATATGACCGCCATGTTGGC
ATTGATTATTGACTAGTTATTAATAGTAATCAATTACGGGGTCATTAGTTCATAGCCCATATATGGAGTT
CCGCGTTACATAACTTACGGTAAATGGCCCGCCTGGCTGACCGCCCAACGACCCCCGCCCATTGACGTCA
ATAATGACGTATGTTCCCATAGTAACGCCAATAGGGACTTTCCATTGACGTCAATGGGTGGAGTATTTAC
GGTAAACTGCCCACTTGGCAGTACATCAAGTGTATCATATGCCAAGTCCGCCCCCTATTGACGTCAATGA
CGGTAAATGGCCCGCCTGGCATTATGCCCAGTACATGACCTTACGGGACTTTCCTACTTGGCAGTACATC
TACGTATTAGTCATCGCTATTACCATGGTGATGCGGTTTTGGCAGTACACCAATGGGCGTGGATAGCGGT
TTGACTCACGGGGATTTCCAAGTCTCCACCCCATTGACGTCAATGGGAGTTTGTTTTGGCACCAAAATCA
ACGGGACTTTCCAAAATGTCGTAATAACCCCGCCCCGTTGACGCAAATGGGCGGTAGGCGTGTACGGTGG
GAGGTCTATATAAGCAGAGCTGGTTTAGTGAACCGTCAGATCACTAGAAGCTTTATTGCGGTAGTTTATC
ACAGTTAAATTGCTAACGCAGTCAGTGCTTCTGACACAACAGTCTCGAACTTAAGCTGCAGAAGTTGGTC
GTGAGGCACTGGGCAGGTAAGTATCAAGGTTACAAGACAGGTTTAAGGAGACCAATAGAAACTGGGCTTG
TCGAGACAGAGAAGACTCTTGCGTTTCTGATAGGCACCTATTGGTCTTACTGACATCCACTTTGCCTTTC
TCTCCACAGGTGTCCACTCCCAGTTCAATTACAGCTCTTAAGGCTAGAGTATTAATACGACTCACTATAG
GGCTAGCGCTCACCATGGTCTTCACACTCGAAGATTTCGTTGGGGACTGGCGACAGACAGCCGGCTACAA
CCTGGACCAAGTCCTTGAACAGGGAGGTGTGTCCAGTTTGTTTCAGAATCTCGGGGTGTCCGTAACTCCG
ATCCAAAGGATTGTCCTGAGCGGTGAAAATGGGCTGAAGATCGACATCCATGTCATCATCCCGTATGAAG
GTCTGAGCGGCGACCAAATGGGCCAGATCGAAAAAATTTTTAAGGTGGTGTACCCTGTGGATGATCATCA
CTTTAAGGTGATCCTGCACTATGGCACACTGGTAATCGACGGGGTTACGCCGAACATGATCGACTATTTC
GGACGGCCGTATGAAGGCATCGCCGTGTTCGACGGCAAAAAGATCACTGTAACAGGGACCCTGTGGAACG
GCAACAAAATTATCGACGAGCGCCTGATCAACCCCGACGGCTCCCTGCTGTTCCGAGTAACCATCAACGG
AGTGACCGGCTGGCGGCTGTGCGAACGCATTCTGGCGGGCTCGAGCGGCGCGATCGCTTCCGAATTCATG
GCACAGTTCGCGTTCGAGAGTGACCTGCACTCGCTGCTTCAGCTGGATGCACCCATCCCCAATGCACCCC
CTGCGCGCTGGCAGCGCAAAGCCAAGGAAGCCGCAGGCCCGGCCCCCTCACCCATGCGGGCCGCCAACCG
ATCCCACAGCGCCGGCAGGACTCCGGGCCGAACTCCTGGCAAATCCAGTTCCAAGGTTCAGACCACTCCT
AGCAAACCTGGCGGTGACCGCTATATCCCCCATCGCAGTGCTGCCCAGATGGAGGTGGCCAGCTTCCTCC
TGAGCAAGGAGAACCAGCCTGAAAACAGCCAGACGCCCACCAAGAAGGAACATCAGAAAGCCTGGGCTTT
GAACCTGAACGGTTTTGATGTAGAGGAAGCCAAGATCCTTCGGCTCAGTGGAAAACCACAAAATGCGCCA
GAGGGTTACCAGAACAGACTGAAAGTACTCTACAGCCAAAAGGCCACTCCTGGCTCCAGCCGGAAGACCT
GCCGTTACATTCCTTCCCTGCCAGACCGTATCCTGGATGCGCCTGAAATCCGAAATGACTATTACCTGAA
CCTTGTGGATTGGAGTTCTGGGAATGTACTGGCCGTGGCACTGGACAACAGTGTGTACCTGTGGAGTGCA
AGCTCTGGTGACATCCTGCAGCTTTTGCAAATGGAGCAGCCTGGGGAATATATATCCTCTGTGGCCTGGA
TCAAAGAGGGCAACTACTTGGCTGTGGGCACCAGCAGTGCTGAGGTGCAGCTATGGGATGTGCAGCAGCA
GAAACGGCTTCGAAATATGACCAGTCACTCTGCCCGAGTGGGCTCCCTAAGCTGGAACAGCTATATCCTG
TCCAGTGGTTCACGTTCTGGCCACATCCACCACCATGATGTTCGGGTAGCAGAACACCATGTGGCCACAC
TGAGTGGCCACAGCCAGGAAGTGTGTGGGCTGCGCTGGGCCCCAGATGGACGACATTTGGCCAGTGGTGG
TAATGATAACTTGGTCAATGTGTGGCCTAGTGCTCCTGGAGAGGGTGGCTGGGTTCCTCTGCAGACATTC
ACCCAGCATCAAGGGGCTGTCAAGGCCGTAGCATGGTGTCCCTGGCAGTCCAATGTCCTGGCAACAGGAG
GGGGCACCAGTGATCGACACATTCGCATCTGGAATGTGTGCTCTGGGGCCTGTCTGAGTGCCGTGGATGC
CCATTCCCAGGTGTGCTCCATCCTCTGGTCTCCCCATTACAAGGAGCTCATCTCAGGCCATGGCTTTGCA
CAGAACCAGCTAGTTATTTGGAAGTACCCAACCATGGCCAAGGTGGCTGAACTCAAAGGTCACACATCCC
GGGTCCTGAGTCTGACCATGAGCCCAGATGGGGCCACAGTGGCATCCGCAGCAGCAGATGAGACCCTGAG
GCTATGGCGCTGTTTTGAGTTGGACCCTGCGCGGCGGCGGGAGCGGGAGAAGGCCAGTGCAGCCAAAAGC
AGCCTCATCCACCAAGGCATCCGCTAATAATCTAGATTTGGGCCCAATTCCTGCAGGATTTTGCGGCCGC
TTGCTGAGTTGGCTGCTGCCACCGCTGAGCAATAACTAGCATAACCCCTTGGCCGCTTCGAGCAGACATG
ATAAGATACATTGATGAGTTTGGACAAACCACAACTAGAATGCAGTGAAAAAAATGCTTTATTTGTGAAA
TTTGTGATGCTATTGCTTTATTTGTAACCATTATAAGCTGCAATAAACAAGTTAACAACAACAATTGCAT
TCATTTTATGTTTCAGGTTCAGGGGGAGATGTGGGAGGTTTTTTTAAGCAAGTAAAACCTCTACAAATGT
GGTAAAATCGAATTTTAACAAAATATTAACGCTTACAATTTCCTGATGCGGTATTTTCTCCTTACGCATC
TGTGCGGTATTTCACACCGCATACGCGGATCTGCGCAGCACCATGGCCTGAAATAACCTCTGAAAGAGGA
ACTTGGTTAGGTACCTTCTGAGGCGGAAAGAACCAGCTGTGGAATGTGTGTCAGTTAGGGTGTGGAAAGT
CCCCAGGCTCCCCAGCAGGCAGAAGTATGCAAAGCATGCATCTCAATTAGTCAGCAACCAGGTGTGGAAA
GTCCCCAGGCTCCCCAGCAGGCAGAAGTATGCAAAGCATGCATCTCAATTAGTCAGCAACCATAGTCCCG
CCCCTAACTCCGCCCATCCCGCCCCTAACTCCGCCCAGTTCCGCCCATTCTCCGCCCCATGGCTGACTAA
TTTTTTTTATTTATGCAGAGGCCGAGGCCGCCTCGGCCTCTGAGCTATTCCAGAAGTAGTGAGGAGGCTT
TTTTGGAGGCCTAGGCTTTTGCAAAAAGCTCGATTCTTCTGACACTAGCGCCACCATGAAGAAGCCCGAA
CTCACCGCTACCAGCGTTGAAAAATTTCTCATCGAGAAGTTCGACAGTGTGAGCGACCTGATGCAGTTGT
CGGAGGGCGAAGAGAGCCGAGCCTTCAGCTTCGATGTCGGCGGACGCGGCTATGTACTGCGGGTGAATAG
CTGCGCTGATGGCTTCTACAAAGACCGCTACGTGTACCGCCACTTCGCCAGCGCTGCACTACCCATCCCC
GAAGTGTTGGACATCGGCGAGTTCAGCGAGAGCCTGACATACTGCATCAGTAGACGCGCCCAAGGCGTTA
CTCTCCAAGACCTCCCCGAAACAGAGCTGCCTGCTGTGTTACAGCCTGTCGCCGAAGCTATGGATGCTAT
TGCCGCCGCCGACCTCAGTCAAACCAGCGGCTTCGGCCCATTCGGGCCCCAAGGCATCGGCCAGTACACA
ACCTGGCGGGATTTCATTTGCGCCATTGCTGATCCCCATGTCTACCACTGGCAGACCGTGATGGACGACA
CCGTGTCCGCCAGCGTAGCTCAAGCCCTGGACGAACTGATGCTGTGGGCCGAAGACTGTCCCGAGGTGCG
CCACCTCGTCCATGCCGACTTCGGCAGCAACAACGTCCTGACCGACAACGGCCGCATCACCGCCGTAATC
GACTGGTCCGAAGCTATGTTCGGGGACAGTCAGTACGAGGTGGCCAACATCTTCTTCTGGCGGCCCTGGC
TGGCTTGCATGGAGCAGCAGACTCGCTACTTCGAGCGCCGGCATCCCGAGCTGGCCGGCAGCCCTCGTCT
GCGAGCCTACATGCTGCGCATCGGCCTGGATCAGCTCTACCAGAGCCTCGTGGACGGCAACTTCGACGAT
GCTGCCTGGGCTCAAGGCCGCTGCGATGCCATCGTCCGCAGCGGGGCCGGCACCGTCGGTCGCACACAAA
TCGCTCGCCGGAGCGCAGCCGTATGGACCGACGGCTGCGTCGAGGTGCTGGCCGACAGCGGCAACCGCCG
GCCCAGTACACGACCGCGCGCTAAGGAGGTAGGTCGAGTTTAGACTCTAGCCATCACGATGGCCGCAATA
AAATATCTTTATTTTCATTACATCTGTGTGTTGGTTTTTTGTGTGAATCGATAGCGATAAGGATCCTCTT
TGCGCTTGCGTTTTCCCTTGTCCAGATAGCCCAGTAGCTGACATTCATCCGGGGTCAGCACCGTTTCTGC
GGACTGGCTTTCTACGTAATGGTTTCTTAGACGTCAGGTGGCACTTTTCGGGGAAATGTGCGCGGAACCC
CTATTTGTTTATTTTTCTAAATACATTCAAATATGTATCCGCTCATGAGACAATAACCCTGATAAATGCT
TCAATAATATTGAAAAAGGAAGAGTATGAGTATTCAACATTTCCGTGTCGCCCTTATTCCCTTTTTTGCG
GCATTTTGCCTTCCTGTTTTTGCTCACCCAGAAACGCTGGTGAAAGTAAAAGATGCTGAAGATCAGTTGG
GTGCACGAGTGGGTTACATCGAACTGGATCTCAACAGCGGTAAGATCCTTGAGAGTTTTCGCCCCGAAGA
ACGTTTTCCAATGATGAGCACTTTCAAAGTTCTGCTATGTGGCGCGGTATTATCCCGTATTGACGCCGGG
CAAGAGCAACTCGGTCGCCGCATACACTATTCTCAGAATGACTTGGTTGAGTACTCACCAGTCACAGAAA
AGCATCTTACGGATGGCATGACAGTAAGAGAATTATGCAGTGCTGCCATAACCATGAGTGATAACACTGC
GGCCAACTTACTTCTGACAACTATCGGAGGACCGAAGGAGCTAACCGCTTTTTTGCACAACATGGGGGAT
CATGTAACTCGCCTTGATCGTTGGGAACCGGAGCTGAATGAAGCCATACCAAACGACGAGCGTGACACCA
CGATGCCTGTAGCAATGGCAACAACGTTGCGCAAACTATTAACTGGCGAACTACTTACTCTAGCTTCCCG
GCAACAATTAATAGACTGGATGGAGGCGGATAAAGTTGCAGGACCACTTCTGCGCTCGGCCCTTCCGGCT
GGCTGGTTTATTGCTGATAAATCTGGAGCCGGTGAGCGTGGGTCTCGCGGTATCATTGCAGCACTGGGGC
CAGATGGTAAGCCCTCCCGTATCGTAGTTATCTACACGACGGGGAGTCAGGCAACTATGGATGAACGAAA
TAGACAGATCGCTGAGATAGGTGCCTCACTGATTAAGCATTGGTAATTCGAAATGACCGACCAAGCGACG
CCCAACCGGTATCAGCTCACTCAAAGGCGGTAATACGGTTATCCACAGAATCAGGGGATAACGCAGGAAA
GAACATGTGAGCAAAAGGCCAGCAAAAGGCCAGGAACCGTAAAAAGGCCGCGTTGCTGGCGTTTTTCCAT
AGGCTCCGCCCCCCTGACGAGCATCACAAAAATCGACGCTCAAGTCAGAGGTGGCGAAACCCGACAGGAC
TATAAAGATACCAGGCGTTTCCCCCTGGAAGCTCCCTCGTGCGCTCTCCTGTTCCGACCCTGCCGCTTAC
CGGATACCTGTCCGCCTTTCTCCCTTCGGGAAGCGTGGCGCTTTCTCATAGCTCACGCTGTAGGTATCTC
AGTTCGGTGTAGGTCGTTCGCTCCAAGCTGGGCTGTGTGCACGAACCCCCCGTTCAGCCCGACCGCTGCG
CCTTATCCGGTAACTATCGTCTTGAGTCCAACCCGGTAAGACACGACTTATCGCCACTGGCAGCAGCCAC
TGGTAACAGGATTAGCAGAGCGAGGTATGTAGGCGGTGCTACAGAGTTCTTGAAGTGGTGGCCTAACTAC
GGCTACACTAGAAGGACAGTATTTGGTATCTGCGCTCTGCTGAAGCCAGTTACCTTCGGAAAAAGAGTTG
GTAGCTCTTGATCCGGCAAACAAACCACCGCTGGTAGCGGTGGTTTTTTTGTTTGCAAGCAGCAGATTAC
GCGCAGAAAAAAAGGATTTCAAGAAGATCCTTTGATCTTTTCTACGGGGTCTGACGCTCAGTGGAACGAA
AACTCACGTTAAGGGATTTTGGTCATGAGATTATCAAAAAGGATCTTCACCTAGATCCTTTTATAGTCCG
GAAATACAGGAACGCACGCTGGATGGCCCTTCGCTGGGATGGTGAAACCATGAAAAATGGCAGCTTCAGT
GGATTAAGTGGGGGTAATGTGGCCTGTACCCTCTGGTTGCATAGGTATTCATACGGTTAAAATTTATCAG
GCGCGATTGCGGCAGTTTTTCGGGTGGTTTGTTGCCATTTTTACCTGTCTGCTGCCGTGATCGCGCTGAA
CGCGTTTTAGCGGTGCGTACAATTAAGGGATTATGGTAAATCCACTTACTGTCTGCCCTCGTAGCCATCG
AGATAAACCGCAGTACTCCGGCCACGATGCGTCCGGCGTAGAGGATCGAGATCT
Features (pLannotate 1.2.2; 20 found; start..end, strand, type, name):
    140..517     +  enhancer       CMV enhancer: human cytomegalovirus immediate early enhancer
    519..718     +  promoter       CMV promoter: human cytomegalovirus (CMV) immediate early promoter
    857..989     +  intron         chimeric intron: chimera between introns from human β-globin and immunoglobulin heavy chain genes
   1033..1051    +  promoter       T7 promoter: promoter for bacteriophage T7 RNA polymerase
   1065..1577    +  CDS            Nluc: NanoLuc® luciferase human codon-optimized
   1608..3104    +  CDS            CDC20: CDC20_HUMAN - Experimental evidence at protein level: Swiss-Prot protein existence level 1. Required for full ubiquitin ligase activity of the anaphase promoting complex/cyclosome (APC/C) and may confer substrate specificity upon the complex. Is regulated by MAD2L1: in metaphase the MAD2L1-CDC20-APC/C ternary complex is inactive and in anaphase the CDC20-APC/C binary complex is active in degrading substrates. The CDC20-APC/C complex positively regulates the formation of synaptic vesicle clustering at active zone to the presynaptic membrane in postmitotic neurons. CDC20-APC/C-induced degradatio
   3153..3178    +  CDS            SET1 (fragment): solubility-enhancement tag derived from T7 phage gene 10B
   3186..3202    +  terminator     T7 terminator (fragment): transcription terminator for bacteriophage T7 RNA polymerase
   3222..3343    -  polyA_signal   SV40 poly(A) signal: SV40 polyadenylation signal
   3366..3434    -  CDS            large T antigen (fragment): large T antigen from SV40 (simian virus 40)
   3439..3471    +  rep_origin     M13 ori (fragment): M13 bacteriophage origin of replication; arrow indicates direction of (+) strand synthesis
   3472..3523    -  misc_feature   bom (fragment): basis of mobility region from pBR322
   3588..3945    +  promoter       SV40 promoter: SV40 enhancer and early promoter
   3976..4998    +  CDS            hph: KHYB_ECOLX - Experimental evidence at protein level: Swiss-Prot protein existence level 1. The aminoglycoside phosphotransferases achieve inactivation of their antibiotic substrates by phosphorylation. Only phosphorylates hygromycin and closely related compounds such as demethyl analogs and destomycin. From Escherichia coli.
   5037..5085    +  polyA_signal   poly(A) signal: synthetic polyadenylation signal
   5106..5198    -  CDS            tnpA (fragment): TN5P_ECOLX - Also known as tnp. Experimental evidence at protein level: Swiss-Prot protein existence level 1. Mediates transposition of transposon Tn5 by a 'cut and paste' mechanism. First, the monomeric transposase binds the 19 bp inverted DNA repeats flanking the transposon. Then, dimerization of the DNA- bound transposase creates a synaptic DNA complex. After nicking of the first DNA strand, excision of the transposon proceeds through a series of intermediates. The transposase then mediates the insertion of the transposon at a new site by strand transfer. The activity of the wild- type tran
   5241..5345    +  promoter       AmpR promoter: bla
   5346..6206    +  CDS            AmpR: β-lactamase; bla; confers resistance to ampicillin, carbenicillin, and related antibiotics
   6364..6952    -  rep_origin     ori: high-copy-number ColE1/pMB1/pBR322/pUC origin of replication
   7068..7351    +  misc_feature   cer region: ColE1-derived recombination site that helps to maintain plasmids as monomers
