[The description below was written by a language model from this plasmid's Addgene catalogue record and pLannotate feature annotations shown in this document.]
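Description:
pNLF1-N_CDC20:1-499 is a mammalian expression plasmid built on Promega's pNLF1-N backbone, designed to produce full-length, wild-type human CDC20 (residues M1 to R499) fused at its N terminus to NanoLuc luciferase. The sequenced record is about 7.4 kb. In bacteria it is maintained as a high-copy plasmid through a ColE1/pUC-type origin and selected with ampicillin via the β-lactamase gene. A ColE1-derived cer site is also annotated, which helps resolve plasmid multimers to monomers. For selection in mammalian cells, a separate cassette places the hygromycin phosphotransferase gene (hph) under the SV40 enhancer/early promoter, followed by a synthetic polyadenylation signal.

The expression unit begins with the CMV immediate-early enhancer and promoter, followed by a chimeric β-globin/immunoglobulin intron that generally improves transcript processing and expression. A T7 promoter sits just upstream of the coding region and could support in vitro transcription. The codon-optimized NanoLuc reading frame is joined through a short linker to the 1,497 bp CDC20 coding sequence, which was derived from a Mammalian Gene Collection clone and inserted by ligation-independent cloning between EcoRI and XbaI sites that remain intact. An SV40 late-type polyadenylation signal lies downstream. Several short fragment hits in the feature table (SET1, T7 terminator, large T antigen, M13 ori, bom, tnpA) look like backbone remnants or chance annotation matches rather than functional parts.

CDC20 is a WD40-repeat coactivator of the anaphase-promoting complex/cyclosome. The associated publication concerns ligandability of WD40 repeat proteins, so the luminescent fusion is plausibly intended for cell-based assays such as NanoBRET target engagement, although the record states only mammalian expression as its purpose.
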