Addgene plasmid #211058: pNLF1-N_CDC20:1-499
Purpose: Mammalian expression of full-length human CDC20. N-terminal NanoLuc luciferase tag.
Depositing lab: Cheryl Arrowsmith. Publication: A Target Class Ligandability Evaluation of WD40 Repeat-Containing Proteins. Ackloo S, Li F, Szewczyk M, Seitova A, Loppnau P, Zeng H, Xu J, Ahmad S, Arnautova YA, Baghaie AJ, Beldar S, Bolotokova A, Centrella PA, Chau I, Clark MA, Cuozzo JW, Dehghani-Tafti S, Disch JS, Dong A, Dumas A, Feng JA, Ghiabi P, Gibson E, Gilmer J, Goldman B, Green SR, Guie MA, Guilinger JP, Harms N, Herasymenko O, Houliston S, Hutchinson A, Kearnes S, Keefe AD, Kimani SW, Kramer T, Kutera M, Kwak HA, Lento C, Li Y, Liu J, Loup J, Machado RAC, Mulhern CJ, Perveen S, Righetto GL, Riley P, Shrestha S, Sigel EA, Silva M, Sintchak MD, Slakman BL, Taylor RD, Thompson J, Torng W, Underkoffler C, von Rechenberg M, Walsh RT, Watson I, Wilson DJ, Wolf E, Yadav M, Yazdi AK, Zhang J, Zhang Y, Santhakumar V, Edwards AM, Barsyte-Lovejoy D, Schapira M, Brown PJ, Halabelian L, Arrowsmith CH. J Med Chem. 2025 Jan 23;68(2):1092-1112. doi: 10.1021/acs.jmedchem.4c02010. Epub 2024 Nov 4. PubMed 39495097.
Backbone
  Vector backbone: pNLF1-N
  Backbone manufacturer: Promega
  Vector type: Mammalian Expression
  Selectable markers: Hygromycin
Growth in bacteria
  Bacterial resistance: Ampicillin, 100 μg/mL
  Growth temperature: 37°C
  Growth strain: DH5alpha
  Copy number: High Copy
Gene/Insert
  Gene/Insert name: CDC20:M1-R499
  Species: H. sapiens (human)
  Insert size (bp): 1497
  Mutation: wild type
  Entrez Gene: CDC20 (a.k.a. CDC20A, OOMD14, OZEMA14, bA276H19.3, p55CDC)
  Promoter: CMV
  Tag / fusion protein: NanoLuc luciferase (N terminal on insert)
  Cloning method: Ligation Independent Cloning
  Sequencing primers: 5′ gtaaccatcaacggagtgac; 3′ tatcatgtctgctcgaagc
Resource information
  A portion of this plasmid was derived from a plasmid made by: Mammalian Gene Collection (BC010044)
Terms and licenses: Academic/Nonprofit Terms; Industry Terms: Not Available to Industry
Depositor comments: 5' Cloning Site: EcoR1 (not destroyed), 3' Cloning Site: Xba1 (not destroyed). N terminal tag: mvftledfvgdwrqtagynldqvleqggvsslfqnlgvsvtpiqrivlsgenglkidihviipyeglsgdqmgqiekifkvvypvddhhfkvilhygtlvidgvtpnmidyfgrpyegiavfdgkkitvtgtlwngnkiiderlinpdgsllfrvtingvtgwrlcerilagssgaiasef.
How to cite: pNLF1-N_CDC20:1-499 was a gift from Cheryl Arrowsmith (Addgene plasmid # 211058 ; http://n2t.net/addgene:211058 ; RRID:Addgene_211058)
