>Addgene plasmid #211058 | pNLF1-N_CDC20:1-499 | depositor partial sequence | sequence record 411596 | Insert sequence
ATGGCACAGTTCGCGTTCGAGAGTGACCTGCACTCGCTGCTTCAGCTGGATGCACCCATCCCCAATGCAC
CCCCTGCGCGCTGGCAGCGCAAAGCCAAGGAAGCCGCAGGCCCGGCCCCCTCACCCATGCGGGCCGCCAA
CCGATCCCACAGCGCCGGCAGGACTCCGGGCCGAACTCCTGGCAAATCCAGTTCCAAGGTTCAGACCACT
CCTAGCAAACCTGGCGGTGACCGCTATATCCCCCATCGCAGTGCTGCCCAGATGGAGGTGGCCAGCTTCC
TCCTGAGCAAGGAGAACCAGCCTGAAAACAGCCAGACGCCCACCAAGAAGGAACATCAGAAAGCCTGGGC
TTTGAACCTGAACGGTTTTGATGTAGAGGAAGCCAAGATCCTTCGGCTCAGTGGAAAACCACAAAATGCG
CCAGAGGGTTACCAGAACAGACTGAAAGTACTCTACAGCCAAAAGGCCACTCCTGGCTCCAGCCGGAAGA
CCTGCCGTTACATTCCTTCCCTGCCAGACCGTATCCTGGATGCGCCTGAAATCCGAAATGACTATTACCT
GAACCTTGTGGATTGGAGTTCTGGGAATGTACTGGCCGTGGCACTGGACAACAGTGTGTACCTGTGGAGT
GCAAGCTCTGGTGACATCCTGCAGCTTTTGCAAATGGAGCAGCCTGGGGAATATATATCCTCTGTGGCCT
GGATCAAAGAGGGCAACTACTTGGCTGTGGGCACCAGCAGTGCTGAGGTGCAGCTATGGGATGTGCAGCA
GCAGAAACGGCTTCGAAATATGACCAGTCACTCTGCCCGAGTGGGCTCCCTAAGCTGGAACAGCTATATC
CTGTCCAGTGGTTCACGTTCTGGCCACATCCACCACCATGATGTTCGGGTAGCAGAACACCATGTGGCCA
CACTGAGTGGCCACAGCCAGGAAGTGTGTGGGCTGCGCTGGGCCCCAGATGGACGACATTTGGCCAGTGG
TGGTAATGATAACTTGGTCAATGTGTGGCCTAGTGCTCCTGGAGAGGGTGGCTGGGTTCCTCTGCAGACA
TTCACCCAGCATCAAGGGGCTGTCAAGGCCGTAGCATGGTGTCCCTGGCAGTCCAATGTCCTGGCAACAG
GAGGGGGCACCAGTGATCGACACATTCGCATCTGGAATGTGTGCTCTGGGGCCTGTCTGAGTGCCGTGGA
TGCCCATTCCCAGGTGTGCTCCATCCTCTGGTCTCCCCATTACAAGGAGCTCATCTCAGGCCATGGCTTT
GCACAGAACCAGCTAGTTATTTGGAAGTACCCAACCATGGCCAAGGTGGCTGAACTCAAAGGTCACACAT
CCCGGGTCCTGAGTCTGACCATGAGCCCAGATGGGGCCACAGTGGCATCCGCAGCAGCAGATGAGACCCT
GAGGCTATGGCGCTGTTTTGAGTTGGACCCTGCGCGGCGGCGGGAGCGGGAGAAGGCCAGTGCAGCCAAA
AGCAGCCTCATCCACCAAGGCATCCGC
